>Addgene plasmid #70783 | pFOSGE_COF1C02 | depositor partial sequence | sequence record 126725 | insert
ATGTCGGACTGGGACTCTGTGACTGTTCTTCGGAAGAAAGCACCGAAATCGTCGACCCTCAAGACGGAAT
CGGCGGTCAACCAGGCACGCCGTCAAGGAGTCGCCGTGGATACCCAACAGAAGTATGGTGTTGGCACCAA
CAAGCAGCATGTGACCACCAAGAACACTGCCAAACTAGACCGCGAGACCGAGGAGCTGCGCCACGACAAG
ATTCCCCTCGATGTGGGCAAGCTCATCCAGCAGGGACGACAGAGCAAGGGCCTCAGCCAAAAGGACCTGG
CAACTAAAATCTGCGAAAAGCAGCAAGTGGTAACCGACTACGAGGCCGGTCGCGGTATTCCAAACAACTT
GATTCTGGGTAAAATGGAACGCGTTCTCGGCATTAAGCTGCGCGGCAAGGAGCGCGGCCAACCAATAGCA
CCTCCCGGTAAAAAG
