>Addgene plasmid #70783 | pFOSGE_COF1C02 | addgene partial sequence | sequence record 130814 | M13-F20 5'-TGTAAAACGACGGCCAGT-3'
TGATTTTATTTTGACTGATAGTGACCTGTTCGTTGCAACAAATTGATGAGCAATGCTTTTTTATAATGCC
AACTTTGTACAAAAAAGCAGGCTTCATGTCGGACTGGGACTCTGTGACTGTTCTTCGGAAGAAAGCACCG
AAATCGTCGACCCTCAAGACGGAATCGGCGGTCAACCAGGCACGCCGTCAAGGAGTCGCCGTGGATACCC
AACAGAAGTATGGTGTTGGCACCAACAAGCAGCATGTGACCACCAAGAACACTGCCAAACTAGACCGCGA
GACCGAGGAGCTGCGCCACGACAAGATTCCCCTCGATGTGGGCAAGCTCATCCAGCAGGGACGACAGAGC
AAGGGCCTCAGCCAAAAGGACCTGGCAACTAAAATCTGCGAAAAGCAGCAAGTGGTAACCGACTACGAGG
CCGGTCGCGGTATTCCAAACAACTTGATTCTGGGTAAAATGGAACGCGTTCTCGGCATTAAGCTGCGCGG
CAAGGAGCGCGGCCAACCAATAGCACCTCCCGGTAAAAAGGACCCAGCTTTCTTGTACAAAGTTGGCATT
ATAAGAAAGCATTGCTTATCAATTTGTTGCAACGAACAGGTCACTATCAGTCAAAATAAAATCATTATTT
GCCATCCAGCTGATATCCCCTATAGTGAGTCGTATTACATGGTCATAGCTGTTTCCTGGCAGCTCTGGCC
CGTGTCTCAAAATCTCTGATGTTACATTGCACAAGATAAAAATATATCATCATGAACAATAAAACTGTCT
GCTTACATAAACAGTAATACAAGGGGTGTTATGAGCCATATTCAACGGGAAACGTCGAGGCCGCGATTAA
ATTCCAACATGGATGCTGATTTATATGGGTATAAATGGGCTCGCGATAATGTCGGGCAATCAGGTGCGAC
AATCTATCGCTTG
