>Addgene plasmid #70783 | pFOSGE_COF1C02 | addgene partial sequence | sequence record 130815 | M13-Rev 5'-CAGGAAACAGCTATGACC-3'
AGCTGGATGGCAAATAATGATTTTATTTTGACTGATAGTGACCTGTTCGTTGCAACAAATTGATAAGCAA
TGCTTTCTTATAATGCCAACTTTGTACAAGAAAGCTGGGTCCTTTTTACCGGGAGGTGCTATTGGTTGGC
CGCGCTCCTTGCCGCGCAGCTTAATGCCGAGAACGCGTTCCATTTTACCCAGAATCAAGTTGTTTGGAAT
ACCGCGACCGGCCTCGTAGTCGGTTACCACTTGCTGCTTTTCGCAGATTTTAGTTGCCAGGTCCTTTTGG
CTGAGGCCCTTGCTCTGTCGTCCCTGCTGGATGAGCTTGCCCACATCGAGGGGAATCTTGTCGTGGCGCA
GCTCCTCGGTCTCGCGGTCTAGTTTGGCAGTGTTCTTGGTGGTCACATGCTGCTTGTTGGTGCCAACACC
ATACTTCTGTTGGGTATCCACGGCGACTCCTTGACGGCGTGCCTGGTTGACCGCCGATTCCGTCTTGAGG
GTCGACGATTTCGGTGCTTTCTTCCGAAGAACAGTCACAGAGTCCCAGTCCGAC
