[The description below was written by a language model from this plasmid's Addgene catalogue record.]
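Description:
pFOSGE_COF1C02 is a Gateway entry clone built on the commercial pDONR221 donor backbone and carrying the Drosophila melanogaster gene mbf1 (CG4143, multiprotein bridging factor 1) as a 435 bp insert corresponding to the annotated transcript FBtr0075393. It is a bacterial cloning plasmid rather than an expression vector: it is maintained at high copy in standard E. coli cloning strains under kanamycin selection. The record lists no promoter for driving the insert in fly or other eukaryotic cells, which is consistent with the role of an entry clone. No feature table is provided, so the exact layout of elements around the insert, and whether the open reading frame retains a stop codon, cannot be stated from the record.

The insert was introduced by Gateway cloning. In the usual scheme, a BP recombination reaction replaces the donor vector's counter-selectable cassette with the sequence of interest and leaves it flanked by attL recombination sites. From this state the mbf1 sequence can be transferred by an LR reaction, in a defined orientation and reading frame, into any compatible destination vector that supplies promoters, tags or fusion partners. M13 forward and reverse primer sites flanking the cloning region allow the insert to be sequence-verified. The associated publication concerns the context-dependent regulatory functions of transcriptional regulators, so this clone appears to be one member of a collection of transcription factor and cofactor sequences prepared for shuttling into assay vectors, although the record itself states the purpose only as a Gateway entry clone.
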