Addgene plasmid #70783: pFOSGE_COF1C02
Purpose: Gateway entry clone
Depositing lab: Alexander Stark. Depositing organization: Research Institute of Molecular Pathology (IMP). Publication: Transcriptional regulators form diverse groups with context-dependent regulatory functions. Stampfel G, Kazmar T, Frank O, Wienerroither S, Reiter F, Stark A. Nature. 2015 Nov 9. doi: 10.1038/nature15545. PubMed 26550828.
Backbone
  Vector backbone: pDONR221
  Backbone manufacturer: Invitrogen
  Backbone size w/o insert (bp): 4762
  Vector type: Gateway entry vector
Growth in bacteria
  Bacterial resistance: Kanamycin, 50 μg/mL
  Growth temperature: 37°C
  Growth strain: DH5alpha
  Copy number: High Copy
Gene/Insert
  Gene/Insert name: mbf1 (alt names: FBgn0262732; CG4143, FBtr0075393)
  Species: D. melanogaster (fly)
  Insert size (bp): 435
  Entrez Gene: mbf1 (a.k.a. Dmel_CG4143, BcDNA:GH10148, BcDNA:GM01267, CG4143, Dmel\CG4143, MBF-1, MBF1, MRE4, Mbf1)
  Cloning method: Gateway Cloning
  Sequencing primers: 5′ M13-F20; 3′ M13R
Terms and licenses: Academic/Nonprofit Terms; Industry Terms: Not Available to Industry
How to cite: pFOSGE_COF1C02 was a gift from Alexander Stark (Addgene plasmid # 70783 ; http://n2t.net/addgene:70783 ; RRID:Addgene_70783)
